>Addgene plasmid #91417 | pHH0103_ARHGEF9-1/1 | addgene full sequence | sequence record 192279 | Addgene NGS Result
CTATAAAAATAGGCGTATCACGAGGCCCTTTCGTCTTCAAGAATTCCCGACACCATCGAATGGTGCAAAA
CCTTTCGCGGTATGGCATGATAGCGCCCGGAAGAGAGTCAATTCAGGGTGGTGAATGTGAAACCAGTAAC
GTTATACGATGTCGCAGAGTATGCCGGTGTCTCTTATCAGACCGTTTCCCGCGTGGTGAACCAGGCCAGC
CACGTTTCTGCGAAAACGCGGGAAAAAGTGGAAGCGGCGATGGCGGAGCTGAATTACATTCCCAACCGCG
TGGCACAACAACTGGCGGGCAAACAGTCGTTGCTGATTGGCGTTGCCACCTCCAGTCTGGCCCTGCACGC
GCCGTCGCAAATTGTCGCGGCGATTAAATCTCGCGCCGATCAACTGGGTGCCAGCGTGGTGGTGTCGATG
GTAGAACGAAGCGGCGTCGAAGCCTGTAAAGCGGCGGTGCACAATCTTCTCGCGCAACGCGTCAGTGGGC
TGATCATTAACTATCCGCTGGATGACCAGGATGCCATTGCTGTGGAAGCTGCCTGCACTAATGTTCCGGC
GTTATTTCTTGATGTCTCTGACCAGACACCCATCAACAGTATTATTTTCTCCCATGAAGACGGTACGCGA
CTGGGCGTGGAGCATCTGGTCGCATTGGGTCACCAGCAAATCGCGCTGTTAGCGGGCCCATTAAGTTCTG
TCTCGGCGCGTCTGCGTCTGGCTGGCTGGCATAAATATCTCACTCGCAATCAAATTCAGCCGATAGCGGA
ACGGGAAGGCGACTGGAGTGCCATGTCCGGTTTTCAACAAACCATGCAAATGCTGAATGAGGGCATCGTT
CCCACTGCGATGCTGGTTGCCAACGATCAGATGGCGCTGGGCGCAATGCGCGCCATTACCGAGTCCGGGC
TGCGCGTTGGTGCGGATATCTCGGTAGTGGGATACGACGATACCGAAGACAGCTCATGTTATATCCCGCC
GTTAACCACCATCAAACAGGATTTTCGCCTGCTGGGGCAAACCAGCGTGGACCGCTTGCTGCAACTCTCT
CAGGGCCAGGCGGTGAAGGGCAATCAGCTGTTGCCCGTCTCACTGGTGAAAAGAAAAACCACCCTGGCGC
CCAATACGCAAACCGCCTCTCCCCGCGCGTTGGCCGATTCATTAATGCAGCTGGCACGACAGGTTTCCCG
ACTGGAAAGCGGGCAGTGAGCGCAACGCAATTAATGTAAGTTAGCTCACTCATTAGGCACAATTCTCATG
TTTGACAGCTTATCATCGACTGCACGGTGCACCAATGCTTCTGGCGTCAGGCAGCCATCGGAAGCTGTGG
TATGGCTGTGCAGGTCGTAAATCACTGCATAATTCGTGTCGCTCAAGGCGCACTCCCGTTCTGGATAATG
TTTTTTGCGCCGACATCATAACGGTTCTGGCAAATATTCTGAAATGAGCTGTTGACAATTAATCATCGGC
TCGTATAATGTGTGGAATTGTGAGCGGATAACAATTTCACACAGGAAACAGCCAGTCCGTTTAGGTGTTT
TCACGAGCACTTCACCAACAAGGACCATAGATTATGAAAATCGAAGAACACCATCACCATCACCATTCCA
GCGGTAAGCTTATGTCCCCTATACTAGGTTATTGGAAAATTAAGGGCCTTGTGCAACCCACTCGACTTCT
TTTGGAATATCTTGAAGAAAAATATGAAGAGCATTTGTATGAGCGCGATGAAGGTGATAAATGGCGAAAC
AAAAAGTTTGAATTGGGTTTGGAGTTTCCCAATCTTCCTTATTATATTGATGGTGATGTTAAATTAACAC
AGTCTATGGCCATCATACGTTATATAGCTGACAAGCACAACATGTTGGGTGGTTGTCCAAAAGAGCGTGC
AGAGATTTCAATGCTTGAAGGAGCGGTTTTGGATATTAGATACGGTGTTTCGAGAATTGCATATAGTAAA
GACTTTGAAACTCTCAAAGTTGATTTTCTTAGCAAGCTACCTGAAATGCTGAAAATGTTCGAAGATCGTT
TATGTCATAAAACATATTTAAATGGTGATCATGTAACCCATCCTGACTTCATGTTGTATGACGCTCTTGA
TGTTGTTTTATACATGGACCCAATGTGCCTGGATGCGTTCCCAAAATTAGTTTGTTTTAAAAAACGTATT
GAAGCTATCCCACAAATTGATAAGTACTTGAAATCCAGCAAGTATATAGCATGGCCTTTGCAGGGCTGGC
AAGCCACGTTTGGTGGTGGCGACCATCCTCCAAAATCGGATCTGGAAGTTCTGTTCCAGGGGCCCCTGTC
CAGCGGTCTGGTTCCGCGTGGTTCCGGTACCGCGGCCCAGCCGGCCATGGCCCAGGGCGCGCTGGTTTCT
GCAGAAGCCGTTTGGGATCATGTTACCATGGCCAATCGTGAACTGGCATTCAAAGCCGGTGATGTCATCA
AAGTTCTGGATGCCTCCAACAAAGATTGGTGGTGGGGTCAGATTGATGATGAAGAAGGTTGGTTTCCGGC
ATCTTTTGTTCGTCTGTGGGTTGCGGCCGCATA
[142 nt withheld, positions 2554-2695]
C
[98 nt withheld, positions 2697-2794]
AGTTTGTACTGGTGACGAAACTCAGTGTCTAGCTAGAGTGGC
[149 nt withheld, positions 2837-2985]
T
[41 nt withheld, positions 2987-3027]
T
[62 nt withheld, positions 3029-3090]
A
[35 nt withheld, positions 3092-3126]
CCTCCCTCAATCGGTTGAATGTCGCCCTTTTGTCTTTGGCGCTGGTAAACCATATGAA
[86 nt withheld, positions 3185-3270]
T
[54 nt withheld, positions 3272-3325]
CTAGCGCCGCCCTATACCTTGTCTGCCTCCCCGCGTTGCGTCGCGGTGCATGGAGCCGGGCCACCTCGAC
CTGAATGGAAGCCGGCGGCACCTCGCTAACGGATTCACCACTCCAAGAATTGGAGCCAATCAATTCTTGC
GGAGAACTGTGAATGCGCAAACCAACCCTTGGCAGAACATATCCATCGCGTCCGCCATCTCCAGCAGCCG
CACGCGGCGCATCTCGGGCAGCGTTGGGTCCTGGCCACGGGTGCGCATGATCGTGCTCCTGTCGTTGAGG
ACCCGGCTAGGCTGGCGGGGTTGCCTTACTGGTTAGCAGAATGAATCACCGATACGCGAGCGAACGTGAA
GCGACTGCTGCTGCAAAACGTCTGCGACCTGAGCAACAACATGAATGGTCTTCGGTTTCCGTGTTTCGTA
AAGTCTGGAAACGCGGAAGTCAGCGCCCTGCACCATTATGTTCCGGATCTGCATCGCAGGATGCTGCTGG
CTACCCTGTGGAACACCTACATCTGTATTAACGAAGCGCTGGCATTGACCCTGAGTGATTTTTCTCTGGT
CCCGCCGCATCCATACCGCCAGTTGTTTACCCTCACAACGTTCCAGTAACCGGGCATGTTCATCATCAGT
AACCCGTATCGTGAGCATCCTCTCTCGTTTCATCGGTATCATTACCCCCATGAACAGAAATCCCCCTTAC
ACGGAGGCATCAGTGACCAAACAGGAAAAAACCGCCCTTAACATGGCCCGCTTTATCAGAAGCCAGACAT
TAACGCTTCTGGAGAAACTCAACGAGCTGGACGCGGATGAACAGGCAGACATCTGTGAATCGCTTCACGA
CCACGCTGATGAGCTTTACCGCAGGATCCGCGAAATTGTAAGCGTTAATATTTTGTTAAAATTCGCGTTA
AATTTTTGTTAAATCAGCTCATTTTTTAACCAATAGGCCGAAATCGGCAAAATCCCTTATAAATCAAAAG
AATAGACCGAGATAGGGT
[37 nt withheld, positions 4324-4360]
AAAGAACGTGGACTCCAACGTCAAAGG
[49 nt withheld, positions 4388-4436]
T
[91 nt withheld, positions 4438-4528]
G
[124 nt withheld, positions 4530-4653]
CGCGGATCCTGCCTCGCGCGTTTCGGTGATGACGGTGAAAACCTCTGACACATGCAGCTCCCGGAGACGG
TCACAGCTTGTCTGTAAGCGGATGCCGGGAGCAGACAAGCCCGTCAGGGCGCGTCAGCGGGTGTTGGCGG
GTGTCGGGGCGCAGCCATGACCCAGTCACGTAGCGATAGCGGAGTGTATACTGGCTTAACTATGCGGCAT
CAGAGCAGATTGTACTGAGAGTGCACCATATGCGGTGTGAAATACCGCACAGATGCGTAAGGAGAAAATA
CCGCATCAGGCGCTCTTCCGCTTCCTCGCTCACTGACTCGCTGCGCTCGGTCGTTCGGCTGCGGCGAGCG
GTATCAGCTCACTCAAAGGCGGTAATACGGTTATCCACAGAATCAGGGGATAACGCAGGAAAGAACATGT
GAGCAAAAGGCCAGCAAAAGGCCAGGAACCGTAAAAAGGCCGCGTTGCTGGCGTTTTTCCATAGGCTCCG
CCCCCCTGACGAGCATCACAAAAATCGACGCTCAAGTCAGAGGTGGCGAAACCCGACAGGACTATAAAGA
TACCAGGGTTTCCCCCTGGAAGCTCCCTCGTGCGCTCTCCTGTTCCGACCCTGCCGCTTACCGGATACCT
GTCCGCCTTTCTCCCTTCGGGAAGCGTGGCGCTTTCTCATAGCTCACGCTGTAGGTATCTCAGTTCGGTG
TAGGTCGTTCGCTCCAAGCTGGGCTGTGTGCACGAACCCCCCGTTCAGCCCGACCGCTGCGCCTTATCCG
GTAACTATCGTCTTGAGTCCAACCCGGTAAGACACGACTTATCGCCACTGGCAGCAGCCACTGGTAACAG
GATTAGCAGAGCGAGGTATGTAGGCGGTGCTACAGAGTTCTTGAAGTGGTGGCCTAACTACGGCTACACT
AGAAGGACAGTATTTGGTATCTGCGCTCTGCTGAAGCCAGTTACCTTCGGAAAAAGAGTTGGTAGCTCTT
GATCCGGCAAACAAACCACCGCTGGTAGCGGTGGTTTTTTTGTTTGCAAGCAGCAGATTACGCGCAGAAA
AAAAGGATCTCAAGAAGATCCTTTGATCTTTTCTACGGGGTCTGACGCTCAGTGGAACGAAAACTCACGT
TAAGGGATTTTGGTCATGAGATTATCAAAAAGGATCTTCACCTAGATCCTTTTAAATTAAAAATGAAGTT
TTAAATCAATCTAAAGTATATATGAGTAAACTTGGTCTGACAGTTACCAATGCTTAATCAGTGAGGCACC
TATCTCAGCGATCTGTCTATTTCGTTCATCCATAGTTGCCTGACTCCCCGTCGTGTAGATAACTACGATA
CGGGAGGGCTTACCATCTGGCCCCAGTGCTGCAATGATACCGCGAGACCCACGCTCACCGGCTCCAGATT
TATCAGCAATAAACCAGCCAGCCGGAAGGGCCGAGCGCAGAAGTGGTCCTGCAACTTTATCCGCCTCCAT
CCAGTCTATTAATTGTTGCCGGGAAGCTAGAGTAAGTAGTTCGCCAGTTAATAGTTTGCGCAACGTTGTT
GCCATTGCTGCAGGCATCGTGGTGTCACGCTCGTCGTTTGGTATGGCTTCATTCAGCTCCGGTTCCCAAC
GATCAAGGCGAGTTACATGATCCCCCATATTGTGCAAAAAAGCGGTTAGCTCCTTCGGTCCTCCGATCGT
TGTCAGAAGTAAGTTGGCCGCAGTGTTATCACTCATGGTTATGGCAGCACTGCATAATTCTCTTACTGTC
ATGCCATCCGTAAGATGCTTTTCTGTGACTGGTGAGTACTCAACCAAGTCATTCTGAGAATAGTGTATGC
GGCGACCGAGTTGCTCTTGCCCGGCGTCAACACGGGATAATACCGCGCCACATAGCAGAACTTTAAAAGT
GCTCATCATTGGAAAACGTTCTTCGGGGCGAAAACTCTCAAGGATCTTACCGCTGTTGAGATCCAGTTCG
ATGTAACCCACTCGTGCACCCAACTGATCTTCAGCATCTTTTACTTTCACCAGCGTTTCTGGGTGAGCAA
AAACAGGAAGGCAAAATGCCGCAAAAAAGGGAATAAGGGCGACACGGAAATGTTGAATACTCATACTCTT
CCTTTTTCAATATTATTGAAGCATTTATCAGGGTTATTGTCTCATGAGCGGATACATATTTGAATGTATT
TAGAAAAATAAACAAATAGGGGTTCCGCGCACATTTCCCCGAAAAGTGCCACCTGACGTCTAAGAAACCA
TTATTATCATGACATTAAC
Features (pLannotate 1.2.2; 21 found; start..end, strand, type, name):
     49..126     +  promoter       lacIq promoter: lacI (mutant); In the lacIq allele, a single base change in the promoter boosts expression of the lacI gene about 10-fold.
    127..1209    +  CDS            lacI: lac repressor; lacI; The lac repressor binds to the lac operator to inhibit transcription in E. coli. This inhibition can be relieved by adding lactose or isopropyl-β-D-thiogalactopyranoside (IPTG).
   1222..1243    +  protein_bind   CAP binding site: CAP binding activates transcription in the presence of cAMP. E. coli catabolite activator protein
   1262..1279    +  promoter       tet promoter (fragment): E. coli promoter for tetracycline efflux protein gene
   1452..1480    +  promoter       tac promoter: strong E. coli promoter; hybrid between the trp and lac UV5 promoters
   1488..1504    +  protein_bind   lac operator: The lac repressor binds to the lac operator to inhibit transcription in E. coli. This inhibition can be relieved by adding lactose or isopropyl-β-D-thiogalactopyranoside (IPTG). lac repressor encoded by lacI
   1589..1606    +  CDS            6xHis: 6xHis affinity tag
   1622..2275    +  CDS            GST26_SCHJA: Experimental evidence at protein level: Swiss-Prot protein existence level 1. GST isoenzymes appear to play a central role in the parasite detoxification system. Other functions are also suspected including a role in increasing the solubility of haematin in the parasite gut. From Schistosoma japonicum (Blood fluke).
   2369..2542    +  CDS            Arhgef9 (fragment): ARHG9_RAT - Experimental evidence at protein level: Swiss-Prot protein existence level 1. Acts as guanine nucleotide exchange factor (GEF) for CDC42. Promotes formation of GPHN clusters. From Rattus norvegicus (Rat).
   2558..2605    +  terminator     fd terminator (sequence withheld): central terminator from bacteriophage fd (Otsuka and Kunisawa, 1982)
   2610..2822    +  CDS            M13 gene III (fragment) (sequence partly withheld): pIII; III; minor coat protein
   2837..3307    +  CDS            M13 gene III (fragment) (sequence partly withheld): pIII; III; minor coat protein
   3329..3399    +  CDS            TcR (fragment): tetracycline efflux protein; tet; confers resistance to tetracycline
   3641..4021    -  CDS            YPB1_ECOLX: Protein predicted: Swiss-Prot protein existence level 4. From Escherichia coli.
   4038..4189    +  CDS            rop (fragment): Rop protein, which maintains plasmids at low copy number; rop
   4225..4653    -  rep_origin     f1 ori (sequence partly withheld): f1 bacteriophage origin of replication; arrow indicates direction of (+) strand synthesis
   4662..4701    +  CDS            rop (fragment): Rop protein, which maintains plasmids at low copy number; rop
   4803..4943    +  misc_feature   bom: basis of mobility region from pBR322
   5129..5716    -  rep_origin     ori: high-copy-number ColE1/pMB1/pBR322/pUC origin of replication
   5890..6747    -  CDS            bla: BLAT_ECOLX - Experimental evidence at protein level: Swiss-Prot protein existence level 1. TEM-type are the most prevalent beta-lactamases in enterobacteria; they hydrolyze the beta-lactam bond in susceptible beta-lactam antibiotics, thus conferring resistance to penicillins and cephalosporins. TEM-3 and TEM-4 are capable of hydrolyzing cefotaxime and ceftazidime. TEM-5 is capable of hydrolyzing ceftazidime. TEM-6 is capable of hydrolyzing ceftazidime and aztreonam. TEM-8/CAZ-2, TEM- 16/CAZ-7 and TEM-24/CAZ-6 are markedly active against ceftazidime. IRT- 4 shows resistance to beta-lactamase in
   6748..6852    -  promoter       AmpR promoter: bla
