[The description below was written by a language model from this plasmid's Addgene catalogue record and pLannotate feature annotations shown in this document.]
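Description:
pHH0103_ARHGEF9-1/1 is a bacterial expression plasmid of about 6.9 kb, built on the pHH0103 backbone, for producing and purifying the SH3 domain of human ARHGEF9 (collybistin), a guanine nucleotide exchange factor. It belongs to a set of constructs made for a family-wide survey of human SH3 domain binding specificities. It is propagated in E. coli under ampicillin selection (TEM beta-lactamase, bla, with its own promoter) and replicates from a ColE1/pBR322-type origin with the adjacent bom region. The catalogue lists it as low copy. Only fragments of rop are annotated, and these are interrupted by an f1 phage origin, which in principle allows single-stranded DNA production with helper phage.

The expression cassette is driven by the strong hybrid tac promoter with a downstream lac operator. The plasmid also carries lacI under the up-regulated lacIq promoter, so transcription is repressed until IPTG is added. The annotated coding features run in order: a 6xHis tag, Schistosoma japonicum glutathione S-transferase, and then the ARHGEF9 fragment, cloned between SfiI and NotI sites. This arrangement implies a His-GST-SH3 fusion that can be purified on either nickel or glutathione resin. The annotation software matched the insert to the rat Arhgef9 orthologue, but the catalogue records the species as human, and the match probably reflects sequence conservation. The annotated match spans 174 bp, compared with a stated insert size of 221 bp.

Downstream of the insert lie an fd terminator and two fragments of M13 gene III. Together with the f1 origin, these suggest the backbone derives from a phage-display phagemid. The record does not indicate that pIII is fused to the insert or has any role here. Small tetracycline promoter and resistance gene fragments are pBR322 remnants, and no intact tetracycline resistance gene is annotated.
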