Addgene plasmid #91417: pHH0103_ARHGEF9-1/1
Purpose: Protein expression and purification of human SH3 domain construct ARHGEF9-1/1
Depositing lab: Sachdev Sidhu. Depositing organization: University of Toronto. Publication: Comprehensive Analysis of the Human SH3 Domain Family Reveals a Wide Variety of Non-canonical Specificities. Teyra J, Huang H, Jain S, Guan X, Dong A, Liu Y, Tempel W, Min J, Tong Y, Kim PM, Bader GD, Sidhu SS. Structure. 2017 Oct 3;25(10):1598-1610.e3. doi: 10.1016/j.str.2017.07.017. Epub 2017 Sep 7. PubMed 28890361.
Backbone
  Vector backbone: pHH0103
  Vector type: Bacterial Expression
Growth in bacteria
  Bacterial resistance: Ampicillin, 100 μg/mL
  Growth temperature: 37°C
  Growth strain: DH5alpha
  Copy number: Low Copy
Gene/Insert
  Gene/Insert name: ARHGEF9-1/1
  Species: H. sapiens (human)
  Insert size (bp): 221
  Entrez Gene: ARHGEF9 (a.k.a. COLLYBISTIN, EIEE8, HPEM-2, PEM-2, PEM2)
  Cloning method: Restriction Enzyme; 5′ cloning site Sfi1 (unknown if destroyed); 3′ cloning site Not1 (unknown if destroyed)
Terms and licenses: Academic/Nonprofit Terms; Industry Terms: Not Available to Industry
How to cite: pHH0103_ARHGEF9-1/1 was a gift from Sachdev Sidhu (Addgene plasmid # 91417 ; http://n2t.net/addgene:91417 ; RRID:Addgene_91417)
