>Addgene plasmid #91417 | pHH0103_ARHGEF9-1/1 | depositor partial sequence | sequence record 175905 | insert sequence
GGTACCGAATTCGGATCCGCGCGCTGGTTTCTGCCGAAGCCGTTTGGGATCATGTTACCATGGCCAATCG
TGAACTGGCATTCAAAGCCGGTGATGTCATCAAAGTTCTGGATGCCTCCAACAAAGATTGGTGGTGGGGT
CAGATTGATGATGAAGAAGGTTGGTTTCCGGCATCTTTTGTTCGTCTGTGGGTTGCGGCCGCTAGCTAAG
TCGACGAGCTC
